Addgene plasmid #223444: pEY74
Purpose: cho-1(3.1-2.6k) fluorescent neural reporter driving nuclear CyOFP1 expression (refer to NeuroPAL paper for expression)
Depositing lab: Oliver Hobert & Eviatar Yemini. Depositing organization: Columbia University. Publication: NeuroPAL: A Multicolor Atlas for Whole-Brain Neuronal Identification in C. elegans. Yemini E, Lin A, Nejatbakhsh A, Varol E, Sun R, Mena GE, Samuel ADT, Paninski L, Venkatachalam V, Hobert O. Cell. 2021 Jan 7;184(1):272-288.e11. doi: 10.1016/j.cell.2020.12.012. Epub 2020 Dec 29. PubMed 33378642.
Backbone
  Vector backbone: pPD95.62
  Vector type: Worm Expression
Growth in bacteria
  Bacterial resistance: Ampicillin, 100 μg/mL
  Growth temperature: 37°C
  Growth strain: DH5alpha
  Copy number: Unknown
Gene/Insert
  Gene/Insert name: cho-1(3.1-2.6k)
  Species: C. elegans (nematode)
  Entrez Gene: cho-1 (a.k.a. CELE_C48D1.3)
  Cloning method: Gibson Cloning
Terms and licenses: Academic/Nonprofit Terms; Industry Terms: Not Available to Industry
How to cite: pEY74 was a gift from Oliver Hobert & Eviatar Yemini (Addgene plasmid # 223444 ; http://n2t.net/addgene:223444 ; RRID:Addgene_223444)
