[The description below was written by a language model from this plasmid's Addgene catalogue record and pLannotate feature annotations shown in this document.]
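Description:
pEY74 is a C. elegans expression plasmid built on the pPD95.62 backbone, one of the promoter-reporter vectors commonly used for worm transgenesis. It was made as one of the reporter components described in the NeuroPAL multicolor neuronal identification work. It is propagated in E. coli through a high-copy ColE1/pUC-type origin and selected with ampicillin via the bla (AmpR) gene and its promoter. Remnants of the cloning vector lineage are also detected, including fragments of rop, bom and lacI, a lac promoter/operator with its CAP site, and part of a pUC multiple cloning site.

According to the catalogue entry, the insert is a regulatory fragment of the C. elegans cho-1 gene, designated cho-1(3.1-2.6k), introduced by Gibson cloning to drive nuclear CyOFP1 in a subset of neurons; the record refers to the publication for the actual expression pattern. The promoter fragment itself is not annotated in the feature table, but the unannotated stretch upstream of the fluorescent protein reading frame is where it would be expected.

The automated annotation labels the reporter reading frame as mTagBFP2 rather than CyOFP1. Both proteins derive from Entacmaea quadricolor fluorescent proteins, so this may be a similarity-based mislabel. The table alone cannot settle it, and the discrepancy should be kept in mind. Immediately downstream lies a his-11 (histone H2B) coding sequence, consistent with a histone fusion that tethers the fluorophore to chromatin and gives the nuclear signal described. A short aex-5 fragment further downstream is annotated without a stated role, and no 3' UTR is explicitly annotated. The plasmid is meant for labelling neuronal nuclei in transgenic worms.
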