Features (pLannotate 1.2.2; 13 found; start..end, strand, type, name):
    152..169     -  misc_feature   MCS (fragment): pUC18/19 multiple cloning site
    817..1662    +  CDS            mTagBFP2: mTagBFP2 is a basic (constitutively fluorescent) blue fluorescent protein published in 2011, derived from Entacmaea quadricolor. It is reported to be a very rapidly-maturing monomer with very low acid sensitivity.
   1687..2049    +  CDS            his-11: H2B1_CAEEL - Experimental evidence at protein level: Swiss-Prot protein existence level 1. Core component of nucleosome. Nucleosomes wrap and compact DNA into chromatin, limiting DNA accessibility to the cellular machineries which require DNA as a template. Histones thereby play a central role in transcription regulation, DNA repair, DNA replication and chromosomal stability. DNA accessibility is regulated via a complex set of post-translational modifications of histones, also called histone code, and nucleosome remodeling. From Caenorhabditis elegans.
   2659..2811    +  CDS            aex-5 (fragment): AEX5_CAEEL - Also known as kpc-3 From Caenorhabditis elegans.
   2939..2974    +  CDS            rop (fragment): Rop protein, which maintains plasmids at low copy number; rop
   3076..3175    +  misc_feature   bom (fragment): basis of mobility region from pBR322
   3273..3377    +  promoter       AmpR promoter: bla
   3378..4238    +  CDS            AmpR: β-lactamase; bla; confers resistance to ampicillin, carbenicillin, and related antibiotics
   4409..4997    +  rep_origin     ori: high-copy-number ColE1/pMB1/pBR322/pUC origin of replication
   5180..5272    +  CDS            lacI (fragment): lac repressor; lacI; The lac repressor binds to the lac operator to inhibit transcription in E. coli. This inhibition can be relieved by adding lactose or isopropyl-β-D-thiogalactopyranoside (IPTG).
   5285..5306    +  protein_bind   CAP binding site: CAP binding activates transcription in the presence of cAMP. E. coli catabolite activator protein
   5321..5351    +  promoter       lac promoter: promoter for the E. coli lac operon
   5359..5375    +  protein_bind   lac operator: The lac repressor binds to the lac operator to inhibit transcription in E. coli. This inhibition can be relieved by adding lactose or isopropyl-β-D-thiogalactopyranoside (IPTG). lac repressor encoded by lacI
>Addgene plasmid #223444 | pEY74 | addgene full sequence | sequence record 441810 | Addgene NGS Result
TCACACAGGAAACAGCTATGACCATGATTACGCCAAGCTGTAAGTTTAAACATGATCTTACTAACTAACT
ATTCTCATTTAAATTTTCAGAGCTTAAAAATGGCTGAAATCACTCACAACGATGGATACGCTAACAACTT
GGAAATGAAATAAGCTTGCATGCCTGCAGTTCACCACCCTTCACGACCTATAAATTTATTTTCGATAGTT
GCAAAAAAAGCGAAGAAAACAAGAAACGCTTGACAAAACATTTCCGCAGTTGCAAATCCTTTCTTAAAAC
TTGTTTGATTGGCTCAATCCGTTGCTCTTTTGCTCATCCTCCTCTCTTTCCCATACACACACATCGAAAT
ATGAATCTTCTCTTAAAAAGAAGGTTGTCCAATTAGTTTCCCCTATTCATTTTTCCATGTTTTCTTATAA
CAACTTTTTCTTTTGAATACTCCTCCAGAAATGATAAATCTTTGTGAGATGCCAATTAAAATTTATTTTT
GAATTTTATTTGTTGAAGGATTTTATTTGTTGAATGACCTAAATAGAGGCTCCGCCCATATCTTGGCTTT
CTGCAATTTGCATAAAAGGTTTTCCAGTTTTCGTAGGTATTTTTTGAAGGTCTTCCACGTAGGCGTTCCC
GGGATTGGCCAAAGGACCCAAAGGTATGTTTCGAATGATACTAACATAACATAGAACATTTTCAGGAGGA
CCCTTGCTTGGAGGGTACCGAGCTCAGAAAAAATGACCGCTCCAAAGAAGAAGCGCAAGGTTCCAGTCGA
GAAGATGACTGCCCCAAAAAAGAAACGTAAGGTCCCGCGGATGTCAGAGCTTATTAAGGAGAATATGCAT
ATGAAACTGTACATGGAAGGAACCGTGGACAACCATCACTTTAAGTGCACTTCGGAGGGGGAAGGCAAAC
CGTACGAGGGCACCCAGACCATGCGAATCAAGGTGGTCGAGGGAGGCCCACTGCCCTTCGCCTTCGACAT
TCTGGTAAGTTTAAACATATATATACTAACTAACCCTGATTATTTAAATTTTCAGGCTACTAGCTTCCTG
TACGGCAGCAAGACTTTTATTAATCACACCCAGGGCATCCCGGACTTCTTCAAACAGTCGTTCCCTGAGG
GCTTCACATGGGAGCGTGTGACCACATACGAAGACGGTGGCGTTCTCACCGCTACCCAGGACACCAGCCT
CCAGGACGGTTGCCTCATATATAATGTGGTAAGTTTAAACAGTTCGGTACTAACTAACCATACATATTTA
AATTTTCAGAAGATCCGGGGAGTAAACTTCACATCCAATGGTCCGGTTATGCAGAAGAAAACACTCGGCT
GGGAGGCCTTCACCGAGACGCTGTATCCGGCTGACGGAGGCCTGGAAGGTCGAAACGACATGGCCCTGAA
GCTCGTCGGCGGTAGCCATCTCATCGCAAACGCTAAGACCACATATAGATCCAAGAAACCGGTAAGTTTA
AACATGATTTTACTAACTAACTAATCTGATTTAAATTTTCAGGCTAAGAACCTTAAAATGCCGGGAGTCT
ACTATGTTGACTACAGACTGGAACGGATCAAGGAGGCCAACAACGAGACCTACGTCGAGCAGCACGAGGT
TGCAGTTGCCAGATACTGCGACCTCCCGAGCAAACTGGGTCACAAGCTTAATCCTAGGATACCGGTGGGT
GAAGACCCACCAAAGCCATCTGCCAAGGGAGCCAAGAAGGCCGCCAAGACCGTTACGAAGCCAAAGGACG
GAAAGAAGAGACGTCATGCCCGTAAGGAATCATACTCCGTCTACATCTACCGTGTCCTCAAGCAAGTTCA
TCCAGACACTGGAGTTTCCTCCAAAGCCATGTCTATCATGAACTCTTTTGTCAACGATGTCTTCGAGCGT
ATTGCTGCTGAAGCATCCCGTCTTGCTCACTACAACAAGCGTTCCACAATCTCATCCCGCGAAATTCAGA
CCGCTGTCCGTCTGATCCTTCCAGGAGAGCTTGCCAAGCACGCCGTGTCTGAGGGAACCAAGGCCGTTAC
CAAGTACACTTCCAGCAAGTAGGAATTCCAACTGAGCGCCGGTCGCTACCATTACCAACTTGTCTGGTGT
CAAAAATAATAGGGGCCGCTGTCATCAGAGTAAGTTTAAACTGAGTTCTACTAACTAACGAGTAATATTT
AAATTTTCAGCATCTCGCGCCCGTGCCTCTGACTTCTAAGTCCAATTACTCTTCAACATCCCTACATGCT
CTTTCTCCCTGTGCTCCCACCCCCTATTTTTGTTATTATCAAAAAACTTCTCTTAATTTCTTTGTTTTTT
AGCTTCTTTTAAGTCACCTCTAACAATGAAATTGTGTAGATTCAAAAATAGAATTAATTCGTAATAAAAA
GTCGAAAAAAATTGTGCTCCCTCCCCCCATTAATAATAATTCTATCCCAAAATCTACACAATGTTCTGTG
TACACTTCTTATGTTTTTTACTTCTGATAAATTTTTTTGAAACATCATAGAAAAAACCGCACACAAAATA
CCTTATCATATGTTACGTTTCAGTTTATGACCGCAATTTTTATTTCTTCGCACGTCTGGGCCTCTCATGA
CGTCAAATCATGCTCATCGTGAAAAAGTTTTGGAGTATTTTTGGAATTTTTCAATCAAGTGAAAGTTTAT
GAAATTAATTTTCCTGCTTTTGCTTTTTGGGGTTTCCCCTATTGTTTGTCAAGATTTCGAGGACGGCGTT
TTTCTTGCTAAAATCACAAGTATTGATGAGCACGATGCAAGAAAGATCGGAAGAAGGTTTGGGTTTGAGG
CTCAGTGGAAGGTGAGTAGAAGTTGATAATTTGAAAGTGGAGTAGTGTCTATGGGGTTTTTGCCTTAAAT
GACAGAATACATTCCCAATATACCAAACATAACTGTTTCCTACTAGTCGGCCGTACGGGCCCTTTCGTCT
CGCGCGTTTCGGTGATGACGGTGAAAACCTCTGACACATGCAGCTCCCGGAGACGGTCACAGCTTGTCTG
TAAGCGGATGCCGGGAGCAGACAAGCCCGTCAGGGCGCGTCAGCGGGTGTTGGCGGGTGTCGGGGCTGGC
TTAACTATGCGGCATCAGAGCAGATTGTACTGAGAGTGCACCATATGCGGTGTGAAATACCGCACAGATG
CGTAAGGAGAAAATACCGCATCAGGCGGCCTTAAGGGCCTCGTGATACGCCTATTTTTATAGGTTAATGT
CATGATAATAATGGTTTCTTAGACGTCAGGTGGCACTTTTCGGGGAAATGTGCGCGGAACCCCTATTTGT
TTATTTTTCTAAATACATTCAAATATGTATCCGCTCATGAGACAATAACCCTGATAAATGCTTCAATAAT
ATTGAAAAAGGAAGAGTATGAGTATTCAACATTTCCGTGTCGCCCTTATTCCCTTTTTTGCGGCATTTTG
CCTTCCTGTTTTTGCTCACCCAGAAACGCTGGTGAAAGTAAAAGATGCTGAAGATCAGTTGGGTGCACGA
GTGGGTTACATCGAACTGGATCTCAACAGCGGTAAGATCCTTGAGAGTTTTCGCCCCGAAGAACGTTTTC
CAATGATGAGCACTTTTAAAGTTCTGCTATGTGGCGCGGTATTATCCCGTATTGACGCCGGGCAAGAGCA
ACTCGGTCGCCGCATACACTATTCTCAGAATGACTTGGTTGAGTACTCACCAGTCACAGAAAAGCATCTT
ACGGATGGCATGACAGTAAGAGAATTATGCAGTGCTGCCATAACCATGAGTGATAACACTGCGGCCAACT
TACTTCTGACAACGATCGGAGGACCGAAGGAGCTAACCGCTTTTTTGCACAACATGGGGGATCATGTAAC
TCGCCTTGATCGTTGGGAACCGGAGCTGAATGAAGCCATACCAAACGACGAGCGTGACACCACGATGCCT
GTAGCAATGGCAACAACGTTGCGCAAACTATTAACTGGCGAACTACTTACTCTAGCTTCCCGGCAACAAT
TAATAGACTGGATGGAGGCGGATAAAGTTGCAGGACCACTTCTGCGCTCGGCCCTTCCGGCTGGCTGGTT
TATTGCTGATAAATCTGGAGCCGGTGAGCGTGGGTCTCGCGGTATCATTGCAGCACTGGGGCCAGATGGT
AAGCCCTCCCGTATCGTAGTTATCTACACGACGGGGAGTCAGGCAACTATGGATGAACGAAATAGACAGA
TCGCTGAGATAGGTGCCTCACTGATTAAGCATTGGTAACTGTCAGACCAAGTTTACTCATATATACTTTA
GATTGATTTAAAACTTCATTTTTAATTTAAAAGGATCTAGGTGAAGATCCTTTTTGATAATCTCATGACC
AAAATCCCTTAACGTGAGTTTTCGTTCCACTGAGCGTCAGACCCCGTAGAAAAGATCAAAGGATCTTCTT
GAGATCCTTTTTTTCTGCGCGTAATCTGCTGCTTGCAAACAAAAAAACCACCGCTACCAGCGGTGGTTTG
TTTGCCGGATCAAGAGCTACCAACTCTTTTTCCGAAGGTAACTGGCTTCAGCAGAGCGCAGATACCAAAT
ACTGTTCTTCTAGTGTAGCCGTAGTTAGGCCACCACTTCAAGAACTCTGTAGCACCGCCTACATACCTCG
CTCTGCTAATCCTGTTACCAGTGGCTGCTGCCAGTGGCGATAAGTCGTGTCTTACCGGGTTGGACTCAAG
ACGATAGTTACCGGATAAGGCGCAGCGGTCGGGCTGAACGGGGGGTTCGTGCACACAGCCCAGCTTGGAG
CGAACGACCTACACCGAACTGAGATACCTACAGCGTGAGCTATGAGAAAGCGCCACGCTTCCCGAAGGGA
GAAAGGCGGACAGGTATCCGGTAAGCGGCAGGGTCGGAACAGGAGAGCGCACGAGGGAGCTTCCAGGGGG
AAACGCCTGGTATCTTTATAGTCCTGTCGGGTTTCGCCACCTCTGACTTGAGCGTCGATTTTTGTGATGC
TCGTCAGGGGGGCGGAGCCTATGGAAAAACGCCAGCAACGCGGCCTTTTTACGGTTCCTGGCCTTTTGCT
GGCCTTTTGCTCACATGTTCTTTCCTGCGTTATCCCCTGATTCTGTGGATAACCGTATTACCGCCTTTGA
GTGAGCTGATACCGCTCGCCGCAGCCGAACGACCGAGCGCAGCGAGTCAGTGAGCGAGGAAGCGGAAGAG
CGCCCAATACGCAAACCGCCTCTCCCCGCGCGTTGGCCGATTCATTAATGCAGCTGGCACGACAGGTTTC
CCGACTGGAAAGCGGGCAGTGAGCGCAACGCAATTAATGTGAGTTAGCTCACTCATTAGGCACCCCAGGC
TTTACACTTTATGCTTCCGGCTCGTATGTTGTGTGGAATTGTGAGCGGATAACAATT
